>Addgene plasmid #79378 | pSB700 Cerulean-Zhang2.0 | depositor full sequence | sequence record 148549 | pSB700 Cerulean-Zhang2.0
TGGAAGGGCTAATTCACTCCCAAAGAAGACAAGATATCCTTGATCTGTGGATCTACCACACACAAGGCTA
CTTCCCTGATTAGCAGAACTACACACCAGGGCCAGGGGTCAGATATCCACTGACCTTTGGATGGTGCTAC
AAGCTAGTACCAGTTGAGCCAGATAAGGTAGAAGAGGCCAATAAAGGAGAGAACACCAGCTTGTTACACC
CTGTGAGCCTGCATGGGATGGATGACCCGGAGAGAGAAGTGTTAGAGTGGAGGTTTGACAGCCGCCTAGC
ATTTCATCACGTGGCCCGAGAGCTGCATCCGGAGTACTTCAAGAACTGCTGATATCGAGCTTGCTACAAG
GGACTTTCCGCTGGGGACTTTCCAGGGAGGCGTGGCCTGGGCGGGACTGGGGAGTGGCGAGCCCTCAGAT
CCTGCATATAAGCAGCTGCTTTTTGCCTGTACTGGGTCTCTCTGGTTAGACCAGATCTGAGCCTGGGAGC
TCTCTGGCTAACTAGGGAACCCACTGCTTAAGCCTCAATAAAGCTTGCCTTGAGTGCTTCAAGTAGTGTG
TGCCCGTCTGTTGTGTGACTCTGGTAACTAGAGATCCCTCAGACCCTTTTAGTCAGTGTGGAAAATCTCT
AGCAGTGGCGCCCGAACAGGGACTTGAAAGCGAAAGGGAAACCAGAGGAGCTCTCTCGACGCAGGACTCG
GCTTGCTGAAGCGCGCACGGCAAGAGGCGAGGGGCGGCGACTGGTGAGTACGCCAAAAATTTTGACTAGC
GGAGGCTAGAAGGAGAGAGATGGGTGCGAGAGCGTCAGTATTAAGCGGGGGAGAATTAGATCGCGATGGG
AAAAAATTCGGTTAAGGCCAGGGGGAAAGAAAAAATATAAATTAAAACATATAGTATGGGCAAGCAGGGA
GCTAGAACGATTCGCAGTTAATCCTGGCCTGTTAGAAACATCAGAAGGCTGTAGACAAATACTGGGACAG
CTACAACCATCCCTTCAGACAGGATCAGAAGAACTTAGATCATTATATAATACAGTAGCAACCCTCTATT
GTGTGCATCAAAGGATAGAGATAAAAGACACCAAGGAAGCTTTAGACAAGATAGAGGAAGAGCAAAACAA
AAGTAAGACCACCGCACAGCAAGCGGCCGGCCGCTGATCTTCAGACCTGGAGGAGGAGATATGAGGGACA
ATTGGAGAAGTGAATTATATAAATATAAAGTAGTAAAAATTGAACCATTAGGAGTAGCACCCACCAAGGC
AAAGAGAAGAGTGGTGCAGAGAGAAAAAAGAGCAGTGGGAATAGGAGCTTTGTTCCTTGGGTTCTTGGGA
GCAGCAGGAAGCACTATGGGCGCAGCGTCAATGACGCTGACGGTACAGGCCAGACAATTATTGTCTGGTA
TAGTGCAGCAGCAGAACAATTTGCTGAGGGCTATTGAGGCGCAACAGCATCTGTTGCAACTCACAGTCTG
GGGCATCAAGCAGCTCCAGGCAAGAATCCTGGCTGTGGAAAGATACCTAAAGGATCAACAGCTCCTGGGG
ATTTGGGGTTGCTCTGGAAAACTCATTTGCACCACTGCTGTGCCTTGGAATGCTAGTTGGAGTAATAAAT
CTCTGGAACAGATTTGGAATCACACGACCTGGATGGAGTGGGACAGAGAAATTAACAATTACACAAGCTT
AATACACTCCTTAATTGAAGAATCGCAAAACCAGCAAGAAAAGAATGAACAAGAATTATTGGAATTAGAT
AAATGGGCAAGTTTGTGGAATTGGTTTAACATAACAAATTGGCTGTGGTATATAAAATTATTCATAATGA
TAGTAGGAGGCTTGGTAGGTTTAAGAATAGTTTTTGCTGTACTTTCTATAGTGAATAGAGTTAGGCAGGG
ATATTCACCATTATCGTTTCAGACCCACCTCCCAACCCCGAGGGGACCCGACAGGCCCGAAGGAATAGAA
GAAGAAGGTGGAGAGAGAGACAGAGACAGATCCATTCGATTAGTGAACGGATCTCGACGGTATCGCCTTT
AAAAGAAAAGGGGGGATTGGGGGGTACAGTGCAGGGGAAAGAATAGTAGACATAATAGCAACAGACATAC
AAACTAAAGAATTACAAAAACAAATTACAAAAATTCAAAATTTTCGGGTTTATTACAGGGACAGCAGAGA
TCCAGTTTATCATTAGTGAACGGATCTCGACGGTATCGATCACGAGACTAGCCTCGAGCGGCCGCCCCCT
TCACCGAGGGCCTATTTCCCATGATTCCTTCATATTTGCATATACGATACAAGGCTGTTAGAGAGATAAT
TGGAATTAATTTGACTGTAAACACAAAGATATTAGTACAAAATACGTGACGTAGAAAGTAATAATTTCTT
GGGTAGTTTGCAGTTTTAAAATTATGTTTTAAAATGGACTATCATATGCTTACCGTAACTTGAAAGTATT
TCGATTTCTTGGCTTTATATATCTTGTGGAAAGGACGAAACACCGGAGACGATTAATGCGTCTCGGTTTT
AGAGCTAGGCCAACATGAGGATCACCCATGTCTGCAGGGCCTAGCAAGTTAAAATAAGGCTAGTCCGTTA
TCAACTTGGCCAACATGAGGATCACCCATGTCTGCAGGGCCAAGTGGCACCGAGTCGGTGCTTTTTTTGA
ATTCTCGACCTCGAGACAAATGGCAGTATTCGTCATTAGTTCATAGCCCATATATGGAGTTCCGCGTTAC
ATAACTTACGGTAAATGGCCCGCCTGGCTGACCGCCCAACGACCCCCGCCCATTGACGTCAATAATGACG
TATGTTCCCATAGTAACGCCAATAGGGACTTTCCATTGACGTCAATGGGTGGAGTATTTACGGTAAACTG
CCCACTTGGCAGTACATCAAGTGTATCATATGCCAAGTACGCCCCCTATTGACGTCAATGACGGTAAATG
GCCCGCCTGGCATTATGCCCAGTACATGACCTTATGGGACTTTCCTACTTGGCAGTACATCTACGTATTA
GTCATCGCTATTACCATGGTCGAGGTGAGCCCCACGTTCTGCTTCACTCTCCCCATCTCCCCCCCCTCCC
CACCCCCAATTTTGTATTTATTTATTTTTTAATTATTTTGTGCAGCGATGGGGGCGGGGGGGGGGGGGCG
CGCGCCAGGCGGGGCGGGGCGGGGCGAGGGGCGGGGCGGGGCGAGGCGGAGAGGTGCGGCGGCAGCCAAT
CAGAGCGGCGCGCTCCGAAAGTTTCCTTTTATGGCGAGGCGGCGGCGGCGGCGGCCCTATAAAAAGCGAA
GCGCGCGGCGGGCGGGGAGTCGCTGCGACGCTGCCTTCGCCCCGTGCCCCGCTCCGCCGCCGCCTCGCGC
CGCCCGCCCCGGCTCTGACTGACCGCGTTACTCCCACAGGTGAGCGGGCGGGACGGCCCTTCTCCTCCGG
GCTGTAATTAGCGCTTGGTTTAATGACGGCTTGTTTCTTTTCTGTGGCTGCGTGAAAGCCTTGAGGGGCT
CCGGGAGGGCCCTTTGTGCGGGGGGAGCGGCTCGGGGGGTGCGTGCGTGTGTGTGTGCGTGGGGAGCGCC
GCGTGCGGCTCCGCGCTGCCCGGCGGCTGTGAGCGCTGCGGGCGCGGCGCGGGGCTTTGTGCGCTCCGCA
GTGTGCGCGAGGGGAGCGCGGCCGGGGGCGGTGCCCCGCGGTGCGGGGGGGGCTGCGAGGGGAACAAAGG
CTGCGTGCGGGGTGTGTGCGTGGGGGGGTGAGCAGGGGGTGTGGGCGCGTCGGTCGGGCTGCAACCCCCC
CTGCACCCCCCTCCCCGAGTTGCTGAGCACGGCCCGGCTTCGGGTGCGGGGCTCCGTACGGGGCGTGGCG
CGGGGCTCGCCGTGCCGGGCGGGGGGTGGCGGCAGGTGGGGGTGCCGGGCGGGGCGGGGCCGCCTCGGGC
CGGGGAGGGCTCGGGGGAGGGGCGCGGCGGCCCCCGGAGCGCCGGCGGCTGTCGAGGCGCGGCGAGCCGC
AGCCATTGCCTTTTATGGTAATCGTGCGAGAGGGCGCAGGGACTTCCTTTGTCCCAAATCTGTGCGGAGC
CGAAATCTGGGAGGCGCCGCCGCACCCCCTCTAGCGGGCGCGGGGCGAAGCGGTGCGGCGCCGGCAGGAA
GGAAATGGGCGGGGAGGGCCTTCGTGCGTCGCCGCGCCGCCGTCCCCTTCTCCCTCTCCAGCCTCGGGGC
TGTCCGCGGGGGGACGGCTGCCTTCGGGGGGGACGGGGCAGGGCGGGGTTCGGCTTCTGGCGTGTGACCG
GCGGCTCTAGAGCCTCTGCTAACCATGTTCATGCCTTCTTCTTTTTCCTACAGCTCCTGGGCAACGTGCT
GGTTATTGTGGCCACCATGGTGAGCAAGGGCGAGGAGCTGTTCACCGGGGTGGTGCCCATCCTGGTCGAG
CTGGACGGCGACGTAAACGGCCACAAGTTCAGCGTGTCCGGCGAGGGCGAGGGCGATGCCACCTACGGCA
AGCTGACCCTGAAGTTCATCTGCACCACCGGCAAGCTGCCCGTGCCCTGGCCCACCCTCGTGACCACCCT
GACCTGGGGCGTGCAGTGCTTCGCCCGCTACCCCGACCACATGAAGCAGCACGACTTCTTCAAGTCCGCC
ATGCCCGAAGGCTACGTCCAGGAGCGCACCATCTTCTTCAAGGACGACGGCAACTACAAGACCCGCGCCG
AGGTGAAGTTCGAGGGCGACACCCTGGTGAACCGCATCGAGCTGAAGGGCATCGACTTCAAGGAGGACGG
CAACATCCTGGGGCACAAGCTGGAGTACAACGCCATCAGCGACAACGTCTATATCACCGCCGACAAGCAG
AAGAACGGCATCAAGGCCAACTTCAAGATCCGCCACAACATCGAGGACGGCAGCGTGCAGCTCGCCGACC
ACTACCAGCAGAACACCCCCATCGGCGACGGCCCCGTGCTGCTGCCCGACAACCACTACCTGAGCACCCA
GTCCAAGCTGAGCAAAGACCCCAACGAGAAGCGCGATCACATGGTCCTGCTGGAGTTCGTGACCGCCGCC
GGGATCACTCTCGGCATGGACGAGCTGTACAAGTAAAGCGTCTGGAACAATCAACCTCTGGATTACAAAA
TTTGTGAAAGATTGACTGGTATTCTTAACTATGTTGCTCCTTTTACGCTATGTGGATACGCTGCTTTAAT
GCCTTTGTATCATGCTATTGCTTCCCGTATGGCTTTCATTTTCTCCTCCTTGTATAAATCCTGGTTGCTG
TCTCTTTATGAGGAGTTGTGGCCCGTTGTCAGGCAACGTGGCGTGGTGTGCACTGTGTTTGCTGACGCAA
CCCCCACTGGTTGGGGCATTGCCACCACCTGTCAGCTCCTTTCCGGGACTTTCGCTTTCCCCCTCCCTAT
TGCCACGGCGGAACTCATCGCCGCCTGCCTTGCCCGCTGCTGGACAGGGGCTCGGCTGTTGGGCACTGAC
AATTCCGTGGTGTTGTCGGGGAAGCTGACGTCCTTTCCATGGCTGCTCGCCTGTGTTGCCACCTGGATTC
TGCGCGGGACGTCCTTCTGCTACGTCCCTTCGGCCCTCAATCCAGCGGACCTTCCTTCCCGCGGCCTGCT
GCCGGCTCTGCGGCCTCTTCCGCGTCTTCGCCTTCGCCCTCAGACGAGTCGGATCTCCCTTTGGGCCGCC
TCCCCGCCTGGAATTAATTCTGCAGTCGAGACCTAGAAAAACATGGAGCAATCACAAGTAGCAATACAGC
AGCTACCAATGCTGATTGTGCCTGGCTAGAAGCACAAGAGGAGGAGGAGGTGGGTTTTCCAGTCACACCT
CAGGTACCTTTAAGACCAATGACTTACAAGGCAGCTGTAGATCTTAGCCACTTTTTAAAAGAAAAGAGGG
GACTGGAAGGGCTAATTCACTCCCAACGAAGACAAGATATCCTTGATCTGTGGATCTACCACACACAAGG
CTACTTCCCTGATTAGCAGAACTACACACCAGGGCCAGGGGTCAGATATCCACTGACCTTTGGATGGTGC
TACAAGCTAGTACCAGTTGAGCCAGATAAGGTAGAAGAGGCCAATAAAGGAGAGAACACCAGCTTGTTAC
ACCCTGTGAGCCTGCATGGGATGGATGACCCGGAGAGAGAAGTGTTAGAGTGGAGGTTTGACAGCCGCCT
AGCATTTCATCACGTGGCCCGAGAGCTGCATCCGGAGTACTTCAAGAACTGCTGATATCGAGCTTGCTAC
AAGGGACTTTCCGCTGGGGACTTTCCAGGGAGGCGTGGCCTGGGCGGGACTGGGGAGTGGCGAGCCCTCA
GATCCTGCATATAAGCAGCTGCTTTTTGCCTGTACTGGGTCTCTCTGGTTAGACCAGATCTGAGCCTGGG
AGCTCTCTGGCTAACTAGGGAACCCACTGCTTAAGCCTCAATAAAGCTTGCCTTGAGTGCTTCAAGTAGT
GTGTGCCCGTCTGTTGTGTGACTCTGGTAACTAGAGATCCCTCAGACCCTTTTAGTCAGTGTGGAAAATC
TCTAGCAGTAGTAGTTCATGTCATCTTATTATTCAGTATTTATAACTTGCAAAGAAATGAATATCAGAGA
GTGAGAGGCCTTGACATTGCTAGCGTTTTACCGTCGACCTCTAGCTAGAGCTTGGCGTAATCATGGTCAT
AGCTGTTTCCTGTGTGAAATTGTTATCCGCTCACAATTCCACACAACATACGAGCCGGAAGCATAAAGTG
TAAAGCCTGGGGTGCCTAATGAGTGAGCTAACTCACATTAATTGCGTTGCGCTCACTGCCCGCTTTCCAG
TCGGGAAACCTGTCGTGCCAGCTGCATTAATGAATCGGCCAACGCGCGGGGAGAGGCGGTTTGCGTATTG
GGCGCTCTTCCGCTTCCTCGCTCACTGACTCGCTGCGCTCGGTCGTTCGGCTGCGGCGAGCGGTATCAGC
TCACTCAAAGGCGGTAATACGGTTATCCACAGAATCAGGGGATAACGCAGGAAAGAACATGTGAGCAAAA
GGCCAGCAAAAGGCCAGGAACCGTAAAAAGGCCGCGTTGCTGGCGTTTTTCCATAGGCTCCGCCCCCCTG
ACGAGCATCACAAAAATCGACGCTCAAGTCAGAGGTGGCGAAACCCGACAGGACTATAAAGATACCAGGC
GTTTCCCCCTGGAAGCTCCCTCGTGCGCTCTCCTGTTCCGACCCTGCCGCTTACCGGATACCTGTCCGCC
TTTCTCCCTTCGGGAAGCGTGGCGCTTTCTCATAGCTCACGCTGTAGGTATCTCAGTTCGGTGTAGGTCG
TTCGCTCCAAGCTGGGCTGTGTGCACGAACCCCCCGTTCAGCCCGACCGCTGCGCCTTATCCGGTAACTA
TCGTCTTGAGTCCAACCCGGTAAGACACGACTTATCGCCACTGGCAGCAGCCACTGGTAACAGGATTAGC
AGAGCGAGGTATGTAGGCGGTGCTACAGAGTTCTTGAAGTGGTGGCCTAACTACGGCTACACTAGAAGAA
CAGTATTTGGTATCTGCGCTCTGCTGAAGCCAGTTACCTTCGGAAAAAGAGTTGGTAGCTCTTGATCCGG
CAAACAAACCACCGCTGGTAGCGGTGGTTTTTTTGTTTGCAAGCAGCAGATTACGCGCAGAAAAAAAGGA
TCTCAAGAAGATCCTTTGATCTTTTCTACGGGGTCTGACGCTCAGTGGAACGAAAACTCACGTTAAGGGA
TTTTGGTCATGAGATTATCAAAAAGGATCTTCACCTAGATCCTTTTAAATTAAAAATGAAGTTTTAAATC
AATCTAAAGTATATATGAGTAAACTTGGTCTGACAGTTACCAATGCTTAATCAGTGAGGCACCTATCTCA
GCGATCTGTCTATTTCGTTCATCCATAGTTGCCTGACTCCCCGTCGTGTAGATAACTACGATACGGGAGG
GCTTACCATCTGGCCCCAGTGCTGCAATGATACCGCGAGACCCACGCTCACCGGCTCCAGATTTATCAGC
AATAAACCAGCCAGCCGGAAGGGCCGAGCGCAGAAGTGGTCCTGCAACTTTATCCGCCTCCATCCAGTCT
ATTAATTGTTGCCGGGAAGCTAGAGTAAGTAGTTCGCCAGTTAATAGTTTGCGCAACGTTGTTGCCATTG
CTACAGGCATCGTGGTGTCACGCTCGTCGTTTGGTATGGCTTCATTCAGCTCCGGTTCCCAACGATCAAG
GCGAGTTACATGATCCCCCATGTTGTGCAAAAAAGCGGTTAGCTCCTTCGGTCCTCCGATCGTTGTCAGA
AGTAAGTTGGCCGCAGTGTTATCACTCATGGTTATGGCAGCACTGCATAATTCTCTTACTGTCATGCCAT
CCGTAAGATGCTTTTCTGTGACTGGTGAGTACTCAACCAAGTCATTCTGAGAATAGTGTATGCGGCGACC
GAGTTGCTCTTGCCCGGCGTCAATACGGGATAATACCGCGCCACATAGCAGAACTTTAAAAGTGCTCATC
ATTGGAAAACGTTCTTCGGGGCGAAAACTCTCAAGGATCTTACCGCTGTTGAGATCCAGTTCGATGTAAC
CCACTCGTGCACCCAACTGATCTTCAGCATCTTTTACTTTCACCAGCGTTTCTGGGTGAGCAAAAACAGG
AAGGCAAAATGCCGCAAAAAAGGGAATAAGGGCGACACGGAAATGTTGAATACTCATACTCTTCCTTTTT
CAATATTATTGAAGCATTTATCAGGGTTATTGTCTCATGAGCGGATACATATTTGAATGTATTTAGAAAA
ATAAACAAATAGGGGTTCCGCGCACATTTCCCCGAAAAGTGCCACCTGACGTCGACGGATCGGGAGATCA
ACTTGTTTATTGCAGCTTATAATGGTTACAAATAAAGCAATAGCATCACAAATTTCACAAATAAAGCATT
TTTTTCACTGCATTCTAGTTGTGGTTTGTCCAAACTCATCAATGTATCTTATCATGTCTGGATCAACTGG
ATAACTCAAGCTAACCAAAATCATCCCAAACTTCCCACCCCATACCCTATTACCACTGCCAATTACCTGT
GGTTTCATTTACTCTAAACCTGTGATTCCTCTGAATTATTTTCATTTTAAAGAAATTGTATTTGTTAAAT
ATGTACTACAAACTTAGTAGT
Features (pLannotate 1.2.2; 27 found; start..end, strand, type, name):
    377..634     +  LTR            5' LTR (truncated): truncated 5' long terminal repeat (LTR) from HIV-1
    681..806     +  misc_feature   HIV-1 Ψ: packaging signal of human immunodeficiency virus type 1
    790..1128    +  CDS            HIV-1 gag (fragment): gag protein from human immunodeficiency virus 1; gag
   1303..1536    +  misc_feature   RRE: The Rev response element (RRE) of HIV-1 allows for Rev-dependent mRNA export from the nucleus to the cytoplasm.
   1913..2013    +  CDS            Rev (fragment): human immunodeficiency virus 1 (HIV-1) Rev protein; rev; enhances nuclear export of unspliced and incompletely spliced viral mRNAs
   2028..2143    +  misc_feature   cPPT/CTS: central polypurine tract and central termination sequence of HIV-1 (lacking the first T)
   2246..2486    +  promoter       U6 promoter: RNA polymerase III promoter for human U6 snRNA
   2533..2551    +  misc_RNA       MS2 stem loop: stem loop that binds the bacteriophage MS2 coat protein
   2562..2598    +  misc_RNA       gRNA scaffold (fragment): guide RNA scaffold for the Streptococcus pyogenes CRISPR/Cas9 system
   2603..2621    +  misc_RNA       MS2 stem loop: stem loop that binds the bacteriophage MS2 coat protein
   2632..2651    +  misc_RNA       gRNA scaffold (fragment): guide RNA scaffold for the Streptococcus pyogenes CRISPR/Cas9 system
   2725..3028    +  enhancer       CMV enhancer: human cytomegalovirus immediate early enhancer
   3030..3304    +  promoter       chicken β-actin promoter: No description available
   3306..4323    +  intron         chimeric intron: chimera between introns from chicken β-actin and rabbit β-globin
   4357..5076    +  CDS            mCerulean: enhanced monomeric variant of CFP (Rizzo et al., 2004) mammalian codon-optimized
   5089..5677    +  misc_feature   WPRE: woodchuck hepatitis virus posttranscriptional regulatory element
   5694..6212    +  CDS            nef (fragment): NEF_HV1BR - Experimental evidence at protein level: Swiss-Prot protein existence level 1. Extracellular Nef protein targets CD4(+) T-lymphocytes for apoptosis by interacting with CXCR4 surface receptors (PubMed:14990729). From Human immunodeficiency virus type 1 group M subtype B (isolate BRU/LAI) (HIV-1).
   6260..6517    +  LTR            5' LTR (truncated): truncated 5' long terminal repeat (LTR) from HIV-1
   6670..6686    -  protein_bind   lac operator: The lac repressor binds to the lac operator to inhibit transcription in E. coli. This inhibition can be relieved by adding lactose or isopropyl-β-D-thiogalactopyranoside (IPTG). lac repressor encoded by lacI
   6694..6724    -  promoter       lac promoter: promoter for the E. coli lac operon
   6739..6760    -  protein_bind   CAP binding site: CAP binding activates transcription in the presence of cAMP. E. coli catabolite activator protein
   6773..6865    -  CDS            lacI (fragment): lac repressor; lacI; The lac repressor binds to the lac operator to inhibit transcription in E. coli. This inhibition can be relieved by adding lactose or isopropyl-β-D-thiogalactopyranoside (IPTG).
   7048..7636    -  rep_origin     ori: high-copy-number ColE1/pMB1/pBR322/pUC origin of replication
   7807..8667    -  CDS            AmpR: β-lactamase; bla; confers resistance to ampicillin, carbenicillin, and related antibiotics
   8668..8772    -  promoter       AmpR promoter: bla
   8820..8954    +  polyA_signal   SV40 poly(A) signal: SV40 polyadenylation signal
   9121..329     +  CDS            nef (fragment) (across the origin): NEF_HV1BR - Experimental evidence at protein level: Swiss-Prot protein existence level 1. Extracellular Nef protein targets CD4(+) T-lymphocytes for apoptosis by interacting with CXCR4 surface receptors (PubMed:14990729). From Human immunodeficiency virus type 1 group M subtype B (isolate BRU/LAI) (HIV-1).
