[The description below was written by a language model from this plasmid's Addgene catalogue record and pLannotate feature annotations shown in this document.]
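Description:
pSB700 Cerulean-Zhang2.0 is a 9.1 kb HIV-1-derived lentiviral transfer plasmid built on the pSB700 backbone for expressing a modified Streptococcus pyogenes Cas9 guide RNA in mammalian cells. It is propagated in E. coli through a high-copy ColE1/pUC-type origin and selected with ampicillin via the β-lactamase gene. A recombination-deficient strain is the recorded host, as is common for plasmids carrying repeated LTRs. The viral portion comprises two annotated truncated LTRs flanking the Ψ packaging signal, a partial gag sequence, the Rev response element and the cPPT/CTS. Together these allow the region between the LTRs to be packaged as genomic RNA, exported in a Rev-dependent manner and integrated into target cells when packaging functions are supplied in trans. The nef fragments annotated next to each LTR are probably residual viral sequence overlapping the LTR U3 regions rather than an expressed gene.

The payload contains two independent expression units. A human U6 RNA polymerase III promoter drives the synthetic "Zhang 2.0" guide scaffold, in which two MS2 stem loops are interspersed with segments of the standard gRNA scaffold. These hairpins bind the bacteriophage MS2 coat protein, so the guide can recruit MS2-fused effector proteins to a Cas9-bound locus, in line with the stated purpose and with the associated comparison of Cas9-based activators. No spacer is annotated, and the record does not state a target sequence or how one is inserted. Downstream, a CAG-type promoter (CMV enhancer, chicken β-actin promoter and chimeric intron) expresses mCerulean, a monomeric cyan fluorescent protein that marks transfected or transduced cells. A WPRE follows to enhance transcript expression. The plasmid encodes neither Cas9 nor an MS2 fusion partner, so these must be supplied separately.
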