Addgene plasmid #79378: pSB700 Cerulean-Zhang2.0
Purpose: Cas9 gRNA variant to recruit ms2 proteins
Depositing lab: George Church. Depositing organization: Harvard Medical School. Publication: Comparison of Cas9 activators in multiple species. Chavez A, Tuttle M, Pruitt BW, Ewen-Campen B, Chari R, Ter-Ovanesyan D, Haque SJ, Cecchi RJ, Kowal EJ, Buchthal J, Housden BE, Perrimon N, Collins JJ, Church G. Nat Methods. 2016 May 23. doi: 10.1038/nmeth.3871. PubMed 27214048.
Backbone
  Vector backbone: pSB700
  Vector type: Mammalian Expression, CRISPR
Growth in bacteria
  Bacterial resistance: Ampicillin, 100 μg/mL
  Growth temperature: 37°C
  Growth strain: NEB Stable
  Copy number: High Copy
Gene/Insert
  Gene/Insert name: zhang 2.0
  Species: Synthetic
  Cloning method: Gibson Cloning
  Sequencing primers: 5′ n/a
Terms and licenses: Academic/Nonprofit Terms; Industry Terms: Not Available to Industry
How to cite: pSB700 Cerulean-Zhang2.0 was a gift from George Church (Addgene plasmid # 79378 ; http://n2t.net/addgene:79378 ; RRID:Addgene_79378)
