>Addgene plasmid #79378 | pSB700 Cerulean-Zhang2.0 | addgene partial sequence | sequence record 151663 | hU6-F 5'-GAGGGCCTATTTCCCATGATT-3'
CTTCTTCGATCAGGCTGTTAGAGAGATAATTGGAATTAATTTGACTGTAAACACAAAGATATTAGTACAA
AATACGTGACGTAGAAAGTAATAATTTCTTGGGTAGTTTGCAGTTTTAAAATTATGTTTTAAAATGGACT
ATCATATGCTTACCGTAACTTGAAAGTATTTCGATTTCTTGGCTTTATATATCTTGTGGAAAGGACGAAA
CACCGGAGACGATTAATGCGTCTCGGTTTTAGAGCTAGGCCAACATGAGGATCACCCATGTCTGCAGGGC
CTAGCAAGTTAAAATAAGGCTAGTCCGTTATCAACTTGGCCAACATGAGGATCACCCATGTCTGCAGGGC
CAAGTGGCACCGAGTCGGTGCTTTTTTTGAATTCTCGACCTCGAGACAAATGGCAGTATTCGTCATTAGT
TCATAGCCCATATATGGAGTTCCGCGTTACATAACTTACGGTAAATGGCCCGCCTGGCTGACCGCCCAAC
GACCCCCGCCCATTGACGTCAATAATGACGTATGTTCCCATAGTAACGCCAATAGGGACTTTCCATTGAC
GTCAATGGGTGGAGTATTTACGGTAAACTGCCCACTTGGCAGTACATCAAGTGTATCATATGCCAAGTAC
GCCCCCTATTGACGTCAATGACGGTAAATGGCCCGCCTGGCATTATGCCCAGTACATGACCTTATGGGAC
TTTCCTACTTGGCAGTACATCTACGTATTAGTCATCGCTATTACCATGGTCGAGGTGAGCCCCACGTTCT
GCTTCACTCTCCCCATCTCCCCC
