>Addgene plasmid #79378 | pSB700 Cerulean-Zhang2.0 | addgene partial sequence | sequence record 153972 | pCAG-F 5'-GCAACGTGCTGGTTATTGTG-3'
CGGGGTGGTGCCCATCCTGGTCGAGCTGGACGGCGACGTAAACGGCCACAAGTTCAGCGTGTCCGGCGAG
GGCGAGGGCGATGCCACCTACGGCAAGCTGACCCTGAAGTTCATCTGCACCACCGGCAAGCTGCCCGTGC
CCTGGCCCACCCTCGTGACCACCCTGACCTGGGGCGTGCAGTGCTTCGCCCGCTACCCCGACCACATGAA
GCAGCACGACTTCTTCAAGTCCGCCATGCCCGAAGGCTACGTCCAGGAGCGCACCATCTTCTTCAAGGAC
GACGGCAACTACAAGACCCGCGCCGAGGTGAAGTTCGAGGGCGACACCCTGGTGAACCGCATCGAGCTGA
AGGGCATCGACTTCAAGGAGGACGGCAACATCCTGGGGCACAAGCTGGAGTACAACGCCATCAGCGACAA
CGTCTATATCACCGCCGACAAGCAGAAGAACGGCATCAAGGCCAACTTCAAGATCCGCCACAACATCGAG
GACGGCAGCGTGCAGCTCGCCGACCACTACCAGCAGAACACCCCCATCGGCGACGGCCCCGTGCTGCTGC
CCGACAACCACTACCTGAGCACCCAGTCCAAGCTGAGCAAAGACCCCAACGAGAAGCGCGATCACATGGT
CCTGCTGGAGTTCGTGACCGCCGCCGGGATCACTCTCGGCATGGACGAGCTGTACAAGTAAAGCGTCTGG
AACAATCAACCTCTGGATTACAAAATTTGTGAAAGATTGACTGGTATTCTTAACTATGTTGCTCCTTTTA
CGCTATGTGGATACGCTGCTTTAATGCCTTTGTATCATGCTATTGCTTCCCGTATGGCTTTCATTTTCTC
CTCCTTGTATAA
